>Addgene plasmid #101797 | pGL3-mFgf21pro1-luc | addgene full sequence | sequence record 194150 | Addgene NGS Result
GGTACCGAGCTCTTACGCGTGCTAGCCCAAGATGAGATCATTTCTTCACACTGCAGAGTTCCAGGGCCAC
ATCAGTTCTAAAGGTCCACTCCCCAGCCTCCTCCCCTTAGATGCTCCTTGGGACTTAGGGGTCAGTGCTC
CAGTCTCACTCCCAAGAGTCCTTGCTCAGGGTTCCTCCTAGAAATCCAAACTCGGCCCCAGCGCCTTTGA
CTGCAGGAAACAACCCAGCTCTTCCCCTTCACCGAGCCTAATCCTCCCACCCCCCAAAGCATCTGGAGAG
CACCTGTGCAGGACGCTGTCTGGTGAAAGAAGCACTAGGATTGCATCAGGGAGGACAGCAGCTGAGCACA
AGGCCCGAATGCTAAGCAGGGGTTGGTGAGGGTGACTGGCCTGTGGCCAGCTGGGAGACTTCCACCTGCT
GGGCTGAGGACTCCTCTTACACACTGCTGATACAGCTCTCCTGATGAAAGAAAGCCTCAGACACGCCCCC
CCCCCAAAGCACCTTGAAGCTTAAAATTCCAAAAGGATGAACCACACCAGCTCAGTTGCTTACACAGAAA
GTCTGAAGCCCCAGGTTCCTTCTTAGTACCCAAGAGCCAGACCCTAGCCTCCTCCCTCAGACCCAAGAGC
TAGATCCCAGCCTCCTCCCTCAGACCCAAGAGCCAGACCCTAGCCTCCTCCCTCAGATCCAGGAATACAG
ACCCCAGCCACCTCCCTCAGACCCAGAACTGCAGAGCCCAGCCACCTTCAGACCCAGGAGTGTAGACTTC
AGTCTCCTACCTCAGACCCAGAACTGCAGACCCCAGCTACCTTCAGACCCAGGAGTGTAGACCCCAGCCT
CCTCCTTCAGACTCAGGAGTGTAGACCCCAGCCTCCTCCCTCAGACTCAGGAGTGCAGACCCTAGCCTCC
TCCCTCAGACTCAGGAGTGCAGACCCCAGCCTCCTCCTTCAGACTCAGGAGTGCAGACAAGTCCCCTTCC
TTAGACCCAAGGCCCCAAACCCCATCTTTCCTCCCCTCAGATACTAAGGTGAAGATCCCAACCTCCTCCA
GAGTCCAACCCTCCTCCCTCAGACCAAGGAGCACAGACCCCAGCCTCCTCCTCCAGATTTAGGAGTGCAG
ACCCGCCCCCCAGCACTCTTCCCCCCCAAACCCAGGGGGCCCATGCCTAGCCCTTTTCATTCAGACCCCT
GTTGGAAAGACCCCCCCATTGCATCATCCGTCCAGGCCGCCCTGGCCACGGTGGAATTCAGGTTCCTGCC
AAGTGTGTCAAATATCACGCGTCAGGAGTGGGGAGGGCACGTGGGCGGGCCTGTCTGGGTATAAATTCTG
GTATTTCTGCGTTCACCAGACAGCCTTAGTGTCTTCTCAGCTGGGGATTCAACACAGGAGAAACAGCCAT
TCACTTTGCCTGAGCCCCAGTCTGAACCTGACCCATCCCTGCTGGGCAAGATCTGCGATCTAAGTAAGCT
TGGCATTCCGGTACTGTTGGTAAAGCCACCATGGAAGACGCCAAAAACATAAAGAAAGGCCCGGCGCCAT
TCTATCCGCTGGAAGATGGAACCGCTGGAGAGCAACTGCATAAGGCTATGAAGAGATACGCCCTGGTTCC
TGGAACAATTGCTTTTACAGATGCACATATCGAGGTGGACATCACTTACGCTGAGTACTTCGAAATGTCC
GTTCGGTTGGCAGAAGCTATGAAACGATATGGGCTGAATACAAATCACAGAATCGTCGTATGCAGTGAAA
ACTCTCTTCAATTCTTTATGCCGGTGTTGGGCGCGTTATTTATCGGAGTTGCAGTTGCGCCCGCGAACGA
CATTTATAATGAACGTGAATTGCTCAACAGTATGGGCATTTCGCAGCCTACCGTGGTGTTCGTTTCCAAA
AAGGGGTTGCAAAAAATTTTGAACGTGCAAAAAAAGCTCCCAATCATCCAAAAAATTATTATCATGGATT
CTAAAACGGATTACCAGGGATTTCAGTCGATGTACACGTTCGTCACATCTCATCTACCTCCCGGTTTTAA
TGAATACGATTTTGTGCCAGAGTCCTTCGATAGGGACAAGACAATTGCACTGATCATGAACTCCTCTGGA
TCTACTGGTCTGCCTAAAGGTGTCGCTCTGCCTCATAGAACTGCCTGCGTGAGATTCTCGCATGCCAGAG
ATCCTATTTTTGGCAATCAAATCATTCCGGATACTGCGATTTTAAGTGTTGTTCCATTCCATCACGGTTT
TGGAATGTTTACTACACTCGGATATTTGATATGTGGATTTCGAGTCGTCTTAATGTATAGATTTGAAGAA
GAGCTGTTTCTGAGGAGCCTTCAGGATTACAAGATTCAAAGTGCGCTGCTGGTGCCAACCCTATTCTCCT
TCTTCGCCAAAAGCACTCTGATTGACAAATACGATTTATCTAATTTACACGAAATTGCTTCTGGTGGCGC
TCCCCTCTCTAAGGAAGTCGGGGAAGCGGTTGCCAAGAGGTTCCATCTGCCAGGTATCAGGCAAGGATAT
GGGCTCACTGAGACTACATCAGCTATTCTGATTACACCCGAGGGGGATGATAAACCGGGCGCGGTCGGTA
AAGTTGTTCCATTTTTTGAAGCGAAGGTTGTGGATCTGGATACCGGGAAAACGCTGGGCGTTAATCAAAG
AGGCGAACTGTGTGTGAGAGGTCCTATGATTATGTCCGGTTATGTAAACAATCCGGAAGCGACCAACGCC
TTGATTGACAAGGATGGATGGCTACATTCTGGAGACATAGCTTACTGGGACGAAGACGAACACTTCTTCA
TCGTTGACCGCCTGAAGTCTCTGATTAAGTACAAAGGCTATCAGGTGGCTCCCGCTGAATTGGAATCCAT
CTTGCTCCAACACCCCAACATCTTCGACGCAGGTGTCGCAGGTCTTCCCGACGATGACGCCGGTGAACTT
CCCGCCGCCGTTGTTGTTTTGGAGCACGGAAAGACGATGACGGAAAAAGAGATCGTGGATTACGTCGCCA
GTCAAGTAACAACCGCGAAAAAGTTGCGCGGAGGAGTTGTGTTTGTGGACGAAGTACCGAAAGGTCTTAC
CGGAAAACTCGACGCAAGAAAAATCAGAGAGATCCTCATAAAGGCCAAGAAGGGCGGAAAGATCGCCGTG
TAATTCTAGAGTCGGGGCGGCCGGCCGCTTCGAGCAGACATGATAAGATACATTGATGAGTTTGGACAAA
CCACAACTAGAATGCAGTGAAAAAAATGCTTTATTTGTGAAATTTGTGATGCTATTGCTTTATTTGTAAC
CATTATAAGCTGCAATAAACAAGTTAACAACAACAATTGCATTCATTTTATGTTTCAGGTTCAGGGGGAG
GTGTGGGAGGTTTTTTAAAGCAAGTAAAACCTCTACAAATGTGGTAAAATCGATAAGGATCCGTCGACCG
ATGCCCTTGAGAGCCTTCAACCCAGTCAGCTCCTTCCGGTGGGCGCGGGGCATGACTATCGTCGCCGCAC
TTATGACTGTCTTCTTTATCATGCAACTCGTAGGACAGGTGCCGGCAGCGCTCTTCCGCTTCCTCGCTCA
CTGACTCGCTGCGCTCGGTCGTTCGGCTGCGGCGAGCGGTATCAGCTCACTCAAAGGCGGTAATACGGTT
ATCCACAGAATCAGGGGATAACGCAGGAAAGAACATGTGAGCAAAAGGCCAGCAAAAGGCCAGGAACCGT
AAAAAGGCCGCGTTGCTGGCGTTTTTCCATAGGCTCCGCCCCCCTGACGAGCATCACAAAAATCGACGCT
CAAGTCAGAGGTGGCGAAACCCGACAGGACTATAAAGATACCAGGCGTTTCCCCCTGGAAGCTCCCTCGT
GCGCTCTCCTGTTCCGACCCTGCCGCTTACCGGATACCTGTCCGCCTTTCTCCCTTCGGGAAGCGTGGCG
CTTTCTCATAGCTCACGCTGTAGGTATCTCAGTTCGGTGTAGGTCGTTCGCTCCAAGCTGGGCTGTGTGC
ACGAACCCCCCGTTCAGCCCGACCGCTGCGCCTTATCCGGTAACTATCGTCTTGAGTCCAACCCGGTAAG
ACACGACTTATCGCCACTGGCAGCAGCCACTGGTAACAGGATTAGCAGAGCGAGGTATGTAGGCGGTGCT
ACAGAGTTCTTGAAGTGGTGGCCTAACTACGGCTACACTAGAAGAACAGTATTTGGTATCTGCGCTCTGC
TGAAGCCAGTTACCTTCGGAAAAAGAGTTGGTAGCTCTTGATCCGGCAAACAAACCACCGCTGGTAGCGG
TGGTTTTTTTGTTTGCAAGCAGCAGATTACGCGCAGAAAAAAAGGATCTCAAGAAGATCCTTTGATCTTT
TCTACGGGGTCTGACGCTCAGTGGAACGAAAACTCACGTTAAGGGATTTTGGTCATGAGATTATCAAAAA
GGATCTTCACCTAGATCCTTTTAAATTAAAAATGAAGTTTTAAATCAATCTAAAGTATATATGAGTAAAC
TTGGTCTGACAGTTACCAATGCTTAATCAGTGAGGCACCTATCTCAGCGATCTGTCTATTTCGTTCATCC
ATAGTTGCCTGACTCCCCGTCGTGTAGATAACTACGATACGGGAGGGCTTACCATCTGGCCCCAGTGCTG
CAATGATACCGCGAGACCCACGCTCACCGGCTCCAGATTTATCAGCAATAAACCAGCCAGCCGGAAGGGC
CGAGCGCAGAAGTGGTCCTGCAACTTTATCCGCCTCCATCCAGTCTATTAATTGTTGCCGGGAAGCTAGA
GTAAGTAGTTCGCCAGTTAATAGTTTGCGCAACGTTGTTGCCATTGCTACAGGCATCGTGGTGTCACGCT
CGTCGTTTGGTATGGCTTCATTCAGCTCCGGTTCCCAACGATCAAGGCGAGTTACATGATCCCCCATGTT
GTGCAAAAAAGCGGTTAGCTCCTTCGGTCCTCCGATCGTTGTCAGAAGTAAGTTGGCCGCAGTGTTATCA
CTCATGGTTATGGCAGCACTGCATAATTCTCTTACTGTCATGCCATCCGTAAGATGCTTTTCTGTGACTG
GTGAGTACTCAACCAAGTCATTCTGAGAATAGTGTATGCGGCGACCGAGTTGCTCTTGCCCGGCGTCAAT
ACGGGATAATACCGCGCCACATAGCAGAACTTTAAAAGTGCTCATCATTGGAAAACGTTCTTCGGGGCGA
AAACTCTCAAGGATCTTACCGCTGTTGAGATCCAGTTCGATGTAACCCACTCGTGCACCCAACTGATCTT
CAGCATCTTTTACTTTCACCAGCGTTTCTGGGTGAGCAAAAACAGGAAGGCAAAATGCCGCAAAAAAGGG
AATAAGGGCGACACGGAAATGTTGAATACTCATACTCTTCCTTTTTCAATATTATTGAAGCATTTATCAG
GGTTATTGTCTCATGAGCGGATACATATTTGAATGTATTTAGAAAAATAAACAAATAGGGGTTCCGCGCA
CATTTCCCCGAAAAGTGCCACCTG
[124 nt withheld, positions 5485-5608]
C
[91 nt withheld, positions 5610-5700]
A
[49 nt withheld, positions 5702-5750]
CCTTTGACGTTGGAGTCCACGTTCTTT
[37 nt withheld, positions 5778-5814]
ACCCTATCTCGGTCTATTCTTTTGATTTATAAGGGATTTTGCCGATTTCGGCCTATTGGTTAAAAAATGA
GCTGATTTAACAAAAATTTAACGCGAATTTTAACAAAATATTAACGCTTACAATTTGCCATTCGCCATTC
AGGCTGCGCAACTGTTGGGAAGGGCGATCGGTGCGGGCCTCTTCGCTATTACGCCAGCCCAAGCTACCAT
GATAAGTAAGTAATATTAAGGTACGGGAGGTACTTGGAGCGGCCGCAATAAAATATCTTTATTTTCATTA
CATCTGTGTGTTGGTTTTTTGTGTGAATCGATAGTACTAACATACGCTCTCCATCAAAACAAAACGAAAC
AAAACAAACTAGCAAAATAGGCTGTCCCCAGTGCAAGTGCAGGTGCCAGAACATTTCTCTATCGATA
Features (pLannotate 1.2.2; 11 found; start..end, strand, type, name):
   1501..3153    +  CDS            luciferase: firefly luciferase; luc+; enhanced luc+ version of the luciferase gene
   3194..3315    -  polyA_signal   SV40 poly(A) signal: SV40 polyadenylation signal
   3338..3406    -  CDS            large T antigen (fragment): large T antigen from SV40 (simian virus 40)
   3422..3554    +  CDS            TcR (fragment): tetracycline efflux protein; tet; confers resistance to tetracycline
   3734..4322    -  rep_origin     ori: high-copy-number ColE1/pMB1/pBR322/pUC origin of replication
   4493..5353    -  CDS            AmpR: β-lactamase; bla; confers resistance to ampicillin, carbenicillin, and related antibiotics
   5354..5458    -  promoter       AmpR promoter: bla
   5485..5913    +  rep_origin     f1 ori (sequence partly withheld): f1 bacteriophage origin of replication; arrow indicates direction of (+) strand synthesis
   5945..6012    -  CDS            lacZα (fragment): LacZα fragment of β-galactosidase; lacZ fragment
   6071..6119    +  polyA_signal   poly(A) signal: synthetic polyadenylation signal
   6133..6224    +  misc_feature   pause site: RNA polymerase II transcriptional pause signal from the human α2 globin gene
