[The description below was written by a language model from this plasmid's Addgene catalogue record and pLannotate feature annotations shown in this document.]
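Description:
pGL3-mFgf21pro1-luc is a firefly luciferase reporter plasmid built on the promoterless pGL3-Basic backbone and intended for transfection into mammalian cells to measure mouse Fgf21 promoter activity. It is maintained in E. coli as a high-copy plasmid through a ColE1/pUC-type origin and selected with ampicillin via the β-lactamase gene and its native bla promoter. An f1 bacteriophage origin is also present, a standard backbone element that permits single-stranded DNA production. The short annotated fragments of lacZα, a tetracycline resistance gene and SV40 large T antigen appear to be non-functional backbone remnants rather than working parts.

The payload is a roughly 1.4 kb fragment of the mouse fibroblast growth factor 21 (Fgf21) promoter, cloned between the NheI and BglII sites of the multiple cloning site, both of which were preserved. The feature table does not annotate the promoter itself, but the unannotated region preceding the luc+ coding sequence is consistent with the recorded insert size. Because pGL3-Basic carries no eukaryotic promoter or enhancer of its own, luciferase expression depends on the inserted Fgf21 sequence, and the transcript is terminated by the SV40 late polyadenylation signal downstream of luc+. Although the catalogue lists luciferase as a "tag," it is a transcriptional reporter here, not a protein fusion. A synthetic poly(A) signal and an RNA polymerase II transcriptional pause site lie upstream of the cloning region, where they reduce background from spurious read-through transcription originating in the backbone.

The associated publication concerns eIF2α phosphorylation in skeletal muscle and FGF21-mediated energy metabolism. The "pro1" in the name may indicate one of a series of promoter constructs, though the record does not define the exact promoter boundaries.
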