Addgene plasmid #101797: pGL3-mFgf21pro1-luc
Purpose: Reporter for mouse Fgf21 promoter activity
Depositing lab: Seiichi Oyadomari. Depositing organization: Tokushima University. Publication: Skeletal muscle-specific eukaryotic translation initiation factor 2alpha phosphorylation controls amino acid metabolism and fibroblast growth factor 21-mediated non-cell-autonomous energy metabolism. Miyake M, Nomura A, Ogura A, Takehana K, Kitahara Y, Takahara K, Tsugawa K, Miyamoto C, Miura N, Sato R, Kurahashi K, Harding HP, Oyadomari M, Ron D, Oyadomari S. FASEB J. 2016 Feb;30(2):798-812. doi: 10.1096/fj.15-275990. Epub 2015 Oct 20. PubMed 26487695.
Backbone
  Vector backbone: pGL3-Basic
  Backbone manufacturer: Promega
  Backbone size w/o insert (bp): 4818
  Vector type: Mammalian Expression, Luciferase
Growth in bacteria
  Bacterial resistance: Ampicillin, 100 μg/mL
  Growth temperature: 37°C
  Growth strain: DH5alpha
  Copy number: High Copy
Gene/Insert
  Gene/Insert name: Fibroblast growth factor 21 promoter (alt name: Fgf21 promoter)
  Species: M. musculus (mouse)
  Insert size (bp): 1428
  Entrez Gene: Fgf21 (a.k.a. Fgf8c)
  Tag / fusion protein: Luciferase (C terminal on backbone)
  Cloning method: Restriction Enzyme; 5′ cloning site NheI (not destroyed); 3′ cloning site BglII (not destroyed)
  Sequencing primers: 5′ RVprimer3
Terms and licenses: Academic/Nonprofit Terms; Industry Terms: Not Available to Industry
How to cite: pGL3-mFgf21pro1-luc was a gift from Seiichi Oyadomari (Addgene plasmid # 101797 ; http://n2t.net/addgene:101797 ; RRID:Addgene_101797)
